Addgene plasmid #236813: pGL4 [luc2P/GAS-RE/Hygro] Vector
Purpose: Express GAS response element in luciferase reporter assay
Depositing lab: Promega Corporation.
Backbone
  Vector backbone: pGL4.24[luc2P/minP] Vector
  Vector type: Luciferase
  Selectable markers: Hygromycin
Growth in bacteria
  Bacterial resistance: Ampicillin, 100 μg/mL
  Growth temperature: 37°C
  Growth strain: DH5alpha
  Copy number: High Copy
Gene/Insert
  Gene/Insert name: GAS
  Species: H. sapiens (human)
  Mutation: None
  Entrez Gene: GAST (a.k.a. GAS)
  Promoter: minP
  Cloning method: Other
Terms and licenses: Academic/Nonprofit Terms; Industry Terms
How to cite: pGL4 [luc2P/GAS-RE/Hygro] Vector was a gift from Promega Corporation (Addgene plasmid # 236813 ; http://n2t.net/addgene:236813 ; RRID:Addgene_236813)
