[The description below was written by a language model from this plasmid's Addgene catalogue record and pLannotate feature annotations shown in this document.]
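Description:
pGL4 [luc2P/GAS-RE/Hygro] Vector is a 6,060 nt mammalian luciferase reporter plasmid built on the pGL4.24[luc2P/minP] backbone. It replicates in E. coli from a high-copy ColE1/pUC-type origin under ampicillin selection (AmpR, β-lactamase). It also carries a hygromycin B phosphotransferase cassette driven by the SV40 enhancer/early promoter and terminated by a synthetic poly(A) signal, which allows selection of stably transfected mammalian cells.

The reporter unit consists of the minimal TATA-box promoter minP, which has low basal activity. It is followed by the synthetic firefly luciferase gene luc2 fused to a codon-optimised hPEST degradation sequence from mouse ornithine decarboxylase, and by an SV40 late-type polyadenylation signal. The PEST tag destabilises the luciferase protein, so the signal tracks changes in transcription more closely than a stable reporter would. A synthetic poly(A) signal and an RNA polymerase II pause site from the human α2 globin gene lie upstream of the reporter region, where they reduce spurious read-through transcription from the backbone.

The insert is recorded as a GAS response element placed upstream of minP, so that luciferase output depends on factors binding that element. The response element is not annotated in the feature table; it presumably occupies the unannotated stretch before minP. The catalogue links the insert to the human gastrin gene (GAST, alias GAS). In reporter vectors, however, "GAS-RE" conventionally denotes the interferon-gamma activated sequence bound by STAT proteins, so this gene link may be an automatic alias match. The record does not resolve this point. The short SV40 large T and TcR fragments appear to be annotation artefacts of backbone sequence rather than functional genes.
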