Features (pLannotate 1.2.2; 14 found; start..end, strand, type, name):
    127..158     +  promoter       minP: minimal TATA-box promoter with low basal activity
    191..1840    +  CDS            luciferase: firefly luciferase synthetic luc2 version of the luciferase gene
   1844..1963    +  CDS            hPEST: PEST degradation sequence from mouse ornithine decarboxylase human codon-optimized
   2015..2136    -  polyA_signal   SV40 poly(A) signal: SV40 polyadenylation signal
   2162..2293    -  CDS            LT_SV40 (fragment): Experimental evidence at protein level: Swiss-Prot protein existence level 1. Isoform 17kT antigen targets host RBL2 for degradation and promotes cell proliferation. Transactivates host cyclin A promoter through its J domain. From Simian virus 40 (SV40).
   2330..2687    +  promoter       SV40 promoter: SV40 enhancer and early promoter
   2718..3755    +  CDS            HygR: hygromycin B phosphotransferase confers resistance to hygromycin
   3779..3827    +  polyA_signal   poly(A) signal: synthetic polyadenylation signal
   3843..3974    +  CDS            TcR (fragment): tetracycline efflux protein; tet; confers resistance to tetracycline
   4154..4742    -  rep_origin     ori: high-copy-number ColE1/pMB1/pBR322/pUC origin of replication
   4942..5802    -  CDS            AmpR: β-lactamase confers resistance to ampicillin, carbenicillin, and related antibiotics
   5803..5844    -  promoter       AmpR promoter (fragment): bla
   5907..5955    +  polyA_signal   poly(A) signal: synthetic polyadenylation signal
   5969..6060    +  misc_feature   pause site: RNA polymerase II transcriptional pause signal from the human α2 globin gene
>Addgene plasmid #236813 | pGL4 [luc2P/GAS-RE/Hygro] Vector | addgene full sequence | sequence record 471820 | Addgene NGS Result
GGCCTAACTGGCCGGTACCTGAGCTCAGTTTCATATTACTCTAAATCAGTTTCATATTACTCTAAATCAG
TTTCATATTACTCTAAATCAGTTTCATATTACTCTAAATCCTCGAAGCTTAGACACTAGAGGGTATATAA
TGGAAGCTCGACTTCCAGCTTGGCAATCCGGTACTGTTGGTAAAGCCACCATGGAAGATGCCAAAAACAT
TAAGAAGGGCCCAGCGCCATTCTACCCACTCGAAGACGGGACCGCCGGCGAGCAGCTGCACAAAGCCATG
AAGCGCTACGCCCTGGTGCCCGGCACCATCGCCTTTACCGACGCACATATCGAGGTGGACATTACCTACG
CCGAGTACTTCGAGATGAGCGTTCGGCTGGCAGAAGCTATGAAGCGCTATGGGCTGAATACAAACCATCG
GATCGTGGTGTGCAGCGAGAATAGCTTGCAGTTCTTCATGCCCGTGTTGGGTGCCCTGTTCATCGGTGTG
GCTGTGGCCCCAGCTAACGACATCTACAACGAGCGCGAGCTGCTGAACAGCATGGGCATCAGCCAGCCCA
CCGTCGTATTCGTGAGCAAGAAAGGGCTGCAAAAGATCCTCAACGTGCAAAAGAAGCTACCGATCATACA
AAAGATCATCATCATGGATAGCAAGACCGACTACCAGGGCTTCCAAAGCATGTACACCTTCGTGACTTCC
CATTTGCCACCCGGCTTCAACGAGTACGACTTCGTGCCCGAGAGCTTCGACCGGGACAAAACCATCGCCC
TGATCATGAACAGTAGTGGCAGTACCGGATTGCCCAAGGGCGTAGCCCTACCGCACCGCACCGCTTGTGT
CCGATTCAGTCATGCCCGCGACCCCATCTTCGGCAACCAGATCATCCCCGACACCGCTATCCTCAGCGTG
GTGCCATTTCACCACGGCTTCGGCATGTTCACCACGCTGGGCTACTTGATCTGCGGCTTTCGGGTCGTGC
TCATGTACCGCTTCGAGGAGGAGCTATTCTTGCGCAGCTTGCAAGACTATAAGATTCAATCTGCCCTGCT
GGTGCCCACACTATTTAGCTTCTTCGCTAAGAGCACTCTCATCGACAAGTACGACCTAAGCAACTTGCAC
GAGATCGCCAGCGGCGGGGCGCCGCTCAGCAAGGAGGTAGGTGAGGCCGTGGCCAAACGCTTCCACCTAC
CAGGCATCCGCCAGGGCTACGGCCTGACAGAAACAACCAGCGCCATTCTGATCACCCCCGAAGGGGACGA
CAAGCCTGGCGCAGTAGGCAAGGTGGTGCCCTTCTTCGAGGCTAAGGTGGTGGACTTGGACACCGGTAAG
ACACTGGGTGTGAACCAGCGCGGCGAGCTGTGCGTCCGTGGCCCCATGATCATGAGCGGCTACGTTAACA
ACCCCGAGGCTACAAACGCTCTCATCGACAAGGACGGCTGGCTGCACAGCGGCGACATCGCCTACTGGGA
CGAGGACGAGCACTTCTTCATCGTGGACCGGCTGAAGAGCCTGATCAAATACAAGGGCTACCAGGTAGCC
CCAGCCGAACTGGAGAGCATCCTGCTGCAACACCCCAACATCTTCGACGCCGGGGTCGCCGGCCTGCCCG
ACGACGATGCCGGCGAGCTGCCCGCCGCAGTCGTCGTGCTGGAACACGGTAAAACCATGACCGAGAAGGA
GATCGTGGACTATGTGGCCAGCCAGGTTACAACCGCCAAGAAGCTGCGCGGTGGTGTTGTGTTCGTGGAC
GAGGTGCCTAAAGGACTGACCGGCAAGTTGGACGCCCGCAAGATCCGCGAGATTCTCATTAAGGCCAAGA
AGGGCGGCAAGATCGCCGTGAATTCTCACGGCTTCCCTCCCGAGGTGGAGGAGCAGGCCGCCGGCACCCT
GCCCATGAGCTGCGCCCAGGAGAGCGGCATGGATAGACACCCTGCTGCTTGCGCCAGCGCCAGGATCAAC
GTCTAAGGCCGCGACTCTAGAGTCGGGGCGGCCGGCCGCTTCGAGCAGACATGATAAGATACATTGATGA
GTTTGGACAAACCACAACTAGAATGCAGTGAAAAAAATGCTTTATTTGTGAAATTTGTGATGCTATTGCT
TTATTTGTAACCATTATAAGCTGCAATAAACAAGTTAACAACAACAATTGCATTCATTTTATGTTTCAGG
TTCAGGGGGAGGTGTGGGAGGTTTTTTAAAGCAAGTAAAACCTCTACAAATGTGGTAAAATCGATAAGGA
TCCGTTTGCGTATTGGGCGCTCTTCCGCTGATCTGCGCAGCACCATGGCCTGAAATAACCTCTGAAAGAG
GAACTTGGTTAGCTACCTTCTGAGGCGGAAAGAACCAGCTGTGGAATGTGTGTCAGTTAGGGTGTGGAAA
GTCCCCAGGCTCCCCAGCAGGCAGAAGTATGCAAAGCATGCATCTCAATTAGTCAGCAACCAGGTGTGGA
AAGTCCCCAGGCTCCCCAGCAGGCAGAAGTATGCAAAGCATGCATCTCAATTAGTCAGCAACCATAGTCC
CGCCCCTAACTCCGCCCATCCCGCCCCTAACTCCGCCCAGTTCCGCCCATTCTCCGCCCCATGGCTGACT
AATTTTTTTTATTTATGCAGAGGCCGAGGCCGCCTCTGCCTCTGAGCTATTCCAGAAGTAGTGAGGAGGC
TTTTTTGGAGGCCTAGGCTTTTGCAAAAAGCTCGATTCTTCTGACACTAGCGCCACCATGAAGAAGCCCG
AACTCACCGCTACCAGCGTTGAAAAATTTCTCATCGAGAAGTTCGACAGTGTGAGCGACCTGATGCAGTT
GTCGGAGGGCGAAGAGAGCCGAGCCTTCAGCTTCGATGTCGGCGGACGCGGCTATGTACTGCGGGTGAAT
AGCTGCGCTGATGGCTTCTACAAAGACCGCTACGTGTACCGCCACTTCGCCAGCGCTGCACTACCCATCC
CCGAAGTGTTGGACATCGGCGAGTTCAGCGAGAGCCTGACATACTGCATCAGTAGACGCGCCCAAGGCGT
TACTCTCCAAGACCTCCCCGAAACAGAGCTGCCTGCTGTGTTACAGCCTGTCGCCGAAGCTATGGATGCT
ATTGCCGCCGCCGACCTCAGTCAAACCAGCGGCTTCGGCCCATTCGGGCCCCAAGGCATCGGCCAGTACA
CAACCTGGCGGGATTTCATTTGCGCCATTGCTGATCCCCATGTCTACCACTGGCAGACCGTGATGGACGA
CACCGTGTCCGCCAGCGTAGCTCAAGCCCTGGACGAACTGATGCTGTGGGCCGAAGACTGTCCCGAGGTG
CGCCACCTCGTCCATGCCGACTTCGGCAGCAACAACGTCCTGACCGACAACGGCCGCATCACCGCCGTAA
TCGACTGGTCCGAAGCTATGTTCGGGGACAGTCAGTACGAGGTGGCCAACATCTTCTTCTGGCGGCCCTG
GCTGGCTTGCATGGAGCAGCAGACTCGCTACTTCGAGCGCCGGCATCCCGAGCTGGCCGGCAGCCCTCGT
CTGCGAGCCTACATGCTGCGCATCGGCCTGGATCAGCTCTACCAGAGCCTCGTGGACGGCAACTTCGACG
ATGCTGCCTGGGCTCAAGGCCGCTGCGATGCCATCGTCCGCAGCGGGGCCGGCACCGTCGGTCGCACACA
AATCGCTCGCCGGAGCGCAGCCGTATGGACCGACGGCTGCGTCGAGGTGCTGGCCGACAGCGGCAACCGC
CGGCCCAGTACACGACCGCGCGCTAAGGAGGTAGGTCGAGTTTAAACTCTAGAACCGGTCATGGCCGCAA
TAAAATATCTTTATTTTCATTACATCTGTGTGTTGGTTTTTTGTGTGTTCGAACTAGATGCTGTCGACCG
ATGCCCTTGAGAGCCTTCAACCCAGTCAGCTCCTTCCGGTGGGCGCGGGGCATGACTATCGTCGCCGCAC
TTATGACTGTCTTCTTTATCATGCAACTCGTAGGACAGGTGCCGGCAGCGCTCTTCCGCTTCCTCGCTCA
CTGACTCGCTGCGCTCGGTCGTTCGGCTGCGGCGAGCGGTATCAGCTCACTCAAAGGCGGTAATACGGTT
ATCCACAGAATCAGGGGATAACGCAGGAAAGAACATGTGAGCAAAAGGCCAGCAAAAGGCCAGGAACCGT
AAAAAGGCCGCGTTGCTGGCGTTTTTCCATAGGCTCCGCCCCCCTGACGAGCATCACAAAAATCGACGCT
CAAGTCAGAGGTGGCGAAACCCGACAGGACTATAAAGATACCAGGCGTTTCCCCCTGGAAGCTCCCTCGT
GCGCTCTCCTGTTCCGACCCTGCCGCTTACCGGATACCTGTCCGCCTTTCTCCCTTCGGGAAGCGTGGCG
CTTTCTCATAGCTCACGCTGTAGGTATCTCAGTTCGGTGTAGGTCGTTCGCTCCAAGCTGGGCTGTGTGC
ACGAACCCCCCGTTCAGCCCGACCGCTGCGCCTTATCCGGTAACTATCGTCTTGAGTCCAACCCGGTAAG
ACACGACTTATCGCCACTGGCAGCAGCCACTGGTAACAGGATTAGCAGAGCGAGGTATGTAGGCGGTGCT
ACAGAGTTCTTGAAGTGGTGGCCTAACTACGGCTACACTAGAAGAACAGTATTTGGTATCTGCGCTCTGC
TGAAGCCAGTTACCTTCGGAAAAAGAGTTGGTAGCTCTTGATCCGGCAAACAAACCACCGCTGGTAGCGG
TGGTTTTTTTGTTTGCAAGCAGCAGATTACGCGCAGAAAAAAAGGATCTCAAGAAGATCCTTTGATCTTT
TCTACGGGGTCTGACGCTCAGTGGAACGAAAACTCACGTTAAGGGATTTTGGTCATGAGATTATCAAAAA
GGATCTTCACCTAGATCCTTTTAAATTAAAAATGAAGTTTTAAATCAATCTAAAGTATATATGAGTAAAC
TTGGTCTGACAGCGGCCGCAAATGCTAAACCACTGCAGTGGTTACCAGTGCTTGATCAGTGAGGCACCGA
TCTCAGCGATCTGCCTATTTCGTTCGTCCATAGTGGCCTGACTCCCCGTCGTGTAGATCACTACGATTCG
TGAGGGCTTACCATCAGGCCCCAGCGCAGCAATGATGCCGCGAGAGCCGCGTTCACCGGCCCCCGATTTG
TCAGCAATGAACCAGCCAGCAGGGAGGGCCGAGCGAAGAAGTGGTCCTGCTACTTTGTCCGCCTCCATCC
AGTCTATGAGCTGCTGTCGTGATGCTAGAGTAAGAAGTTCGCCAGTGAGTAGTTTCCGAAGAGTTGTGGC
CATTGCTACTGGCATCGTGGTATCACGCTCGTCGTTCGGTATGGCTTCGTTCAACTCTGGTTCCCAGCGG
TCAAGCCGGGTCACATGATCACCCATATTATGAAGAAATGCAGTCAGCTCCTTAGGGCCTCCGATCGTTG
TCAGAAGTAAGTTGGCCGCGGTGTTGTCGCTCATGGTAATGGCAGCACTACACAATTCTCTTACCGTCAT
GCCATCCGTAAGATGCTTTTCCGTGACCGGCGAGTACTCAACCAAGTCGTTTTGTGAGTAGTGTATACGG
CGACCAAGCTGCTCTTGCCCGGCGTCTATACGGGACAACACCGCGCCACATAGCAGTACTTTGAAAGTGC
TCATCATCGGGAATCGTTCTTCGGGGCGGAAAGACTCAAGGATCTTGCCGCTATTGAGATCCAGTTCGAT
ATAGCCCACTCTTGCACCCAGTTGATCTTCAGCATCTTTTACTTTCACCAGCGTTTCGGGGTGTGCAAAA
ACAGGCAAGCAAAATGCCGCAAAGAAGGGAATGAGTGCGACACGAAAATGTTGGATGCTCATACTCGTCC
TTTTTCAATATTATTGAAGCATTTATCAGGGTTACTAGTACGTCTCTCAAGGATAAGTAAGTAATATTAA
GGTACGGGAGGTATTGGACAGGCCGCAATAAAATATCTTTATTTTCATTACATCTGTGTGTTGGTTTTTT
GTGTGAATCGATAGTACTAACATACGCTCTCCATCAAAACAAAACGAAACAAAACAAACTAGCAAAATAG
GCTGTCCCCAGTGCAAGTGCAGGTGCCAGAACATTTCTCT
